Addgene plasmid #66220: ADRB2-Tango
Purpose: Expression of G protein-coupled receptors for PRESTO-Tango: parallel receptorome expression and screening via transcriptional output, with transcriptional activation following arrestin translocation
Depositing lab: Bryan Roth. Depositing organization: University of North Carolina at Chapel Hill. Publication: PRESTO-Tango as an open-source resource for interrogation of the druggable human GPCRome. Kroeze WK, Sassano MF, Huang XP, Lansu K, McCorvy JD, Giguere PM, Sciaky N, Roth BL. Nat Struct Mol Biol. 2015 May;22(5):362-9. doi: 10.1038/nsmb.3014. Epub 2015 Apr 20. PubMed 25895059.
Backbone
  Vector backbone: empty Tango
  Backbone size w/o insert (bp): 6632
  Vector type: Mammalian Expression
  Selectable markers: Neomycin (select with G418)
Growth in bacteria
  Bacterial resistance: Ampicillin, 100 μg/mL
  Growth temperature: 37°C
  Growth strain: DH5alpha
  Copy number: High Copy
Gene/Insert
  Gene/Insert name: ADRB2
  Species: H. sapiens (human)
  Insert size (bp): 1239
  Entrez Gene: ADRB2 (a.k.a. ADRB2R, ADRBR, ARB2, B2AR, BAR, BETA2AR)
  Promoter: CMV
  Tag / fusion protein: FLAG (N terminal on backbone)
  Cloning method: Restriction Enzyme; 5′ cloning site NotI (not destroyed); 3′ cloning site XhoI (unknown if destroyed)
  Sequencing primers: 5′ CMV-F; 3′ Tet-R
Terms and licenses: Academic/Nonprofit Terms; Industry Terms: Not Available to Industry
Depositor comments: Please note: Most of the PRESTO-Tango vectors do not contain the XhoI cut site downstream of the tTA sequence and instead carry an XbaI site. If you need to perform an XhoI digest we recommend sequencing with a forward primer at the C-terminus of tTA to determine which of the two sites is present. Suggested primer: 5-gagctccacttagacggcgagg-3. Original backbone was pcDNA3.1(+). These plasmids were generated as part of the Illuminating the Druggable Genome (IDG) program sponsored by the NIH Common Fund. The goal of this program is to identify, gather, and distribute information and resources for proteins that currently are not well-studied yet belong to commonly drug-targeted protein families: protein kinases, non-olfactory G-protein coupled receptors (GPCRs), and ion channels. The IDG program is designed to develop fundamental research tools for understudied proteins, elucidate their function, and disseminate the IDG-related resources and data to the greater scientific community.
How to cite: ADRB2-Tango was a gift from Bryan Roth (Addgene plasmid # 66220 ; http://n2t.net/addgene:66220 ; RRID:Addgene_66220)
