[The description below was written by a language model from this plasmid's Addgene catalogue record and pLannotate feature annotations shown in this document.]
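Description:
ADRB2-Tango is a mammalian expression plasmid from the PRESTO-Tango collection, built on an "empty Tango" backbone that was itself derived from pcDNA3.1(+). It is propagated in E. coli as a high-copy plasmid through a ColE1/pUC-type origin with ampicillin selection (AmpR), and it also carries an f1 phage origin. For selection in mammalian cells, an SV40 early promoter drives a neomycin phosphotransferase gene followed by the SV40 polyadenylation signal, conferring G418 resistance.

The payload is a single fusion open reading frame transcribed from the CMV enhancer/promoter and terminated by the bovine growth hormone poly(A) signal; a T7 promoter lies just upstream of the coding region. The frame begins with an N-terminal FLAG epitope supplied by the backbone, followed by the human beta-2 adrenergic receptor (ADRB2). Directly after the receptor, the annotation detects a short fragment of the vasopressin V2 receptor (AVPR2), and then TetR and the VP16 activation domain, which together form the tetracycline transactivator tTA. In the general Tango design, a V2 tail promotes arrestin recruitment and a protease cleavage site separates the receptor from tTA. The feature table does not annotate such a site, although an unannotated gap sits between the V2 fragment and TetR.

According to the record, the construct is used for parallel GPCR screening via transcriptional output: receptor activation leads to arrestin translocation, which results in transcriptional activation read out by a reporter. The reporter and any arrestin-linked component are not part of this plasmid. The depositor notes that most vectors in the series carry an XbaI rather than an XhoI site downstream of tTA.
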