Features (pLannotate 1.2.2; 24 found; start..end, strand, type, name):
     30..82      -  misc_feature   bom (fragment): basis of mobility region from pBR322
    237..616     +  enhancer       CMV enhancer: human cytomegalovirus immediate early enhancer
    617..820     +  promoter       CMV promoter: human cytomegalovirus (CMV) immediate early promoter
    816..849     +  LTR            5' LTR (truncated) (fragment): truncated 5' long terminal repeat (LTR) from HIV-1
    865..883     +  promoter       T7 promoter: promoter for bacteriophage T7 RNA polymerase
   1042..1062    +  CDS            3xFLAG (fragment): three tandem FLAG® epitope tags
   1075..2313    +  CDS            ADRB2: ADRB2_HUMAN - Also known as ADRB2R, B2AR. Experimental evidence at protein level: Swiss-Prot protein existence level 1. Beta-adrenergic receptors mediate the catecholamine-induced activation of adenylate cyclase through the action of G proteins. The beta-2-adrenergic receptor binds epinephrine with an approximately 30- fold greater affinity than it does norepinephrine. From Homo sapiens (Human).
   2305..2406    +  CDS            AVPR2 (fragment): V2R_HUMAN - Also known as ADHR, DIR, DIR3, V2R. Experimental evidence at protein level: Swiss-Prot protein existence level 1. Receptor for arginine vasopressin. The activity of this receptor is mediated by G proteins which activate adenylate cyclase. Involved in renal water reabsorption. From Homo sapiens (Human).
   2434..3047    +  CDS            TetR (fragment): tetracycline repressor TetR; tetR from transposon Tn10; TetR binds to the tetracycline operator tetO to inhibit transcription. This inhibition can be relieved by adding tetracycline or doxycycline.
   3199..3432    +  CDS            VP16 AD: transcriptional activation domain of herpes simplex virus protein VP16 (Triezenberg et al., 1988; Cousens et al., 1989); UL48
   3473..3697    +  polyA_signal   bGH poly(A) signal: bovine growth hormone polyadenylation signal
   3701..3722    +  promoter       SV40 promoter (fragment): SV40 enhancer and early promoter
   3743..4171    +  rep_origin     f1 ori (sequence partly withheld): f1 bacteriophage origin of replication; arrow indicates direction of (+) strand synthesis
   4185..4514    +  promoter       SV40 promoter: SV40 enhancer and early promoter
   4581..5372    +  CDS            neo: KKA2_KLEPN - Also known as kan, nptII. Experimental evidence at protein level: Swiss-Prot protein existence level 1. Resistance to kanamycin, neomycin, paromomycin, ribostamycin, butirosin and gentamicin B. From Klebsiella pneumoniae.
   5396..5554    +  CDS            ble (fragment): BLE_KLEPN - Experimental evidence at protein level: Swiss-Prot protein existence level 1. Binding protein with a strong affinity to the bleomycin family of antibiotics. Binds to CL990; an antimitotic-antibiotic compound. From Klebsiella pneumoniae.
   5549..5670    +  polyA_signal   SV40 poly(A) signal: SV40 polyadenylation signal
   5743..5759    -  protein_bind   lac operator: The lac repressor binds to the lac operator to inhibit transcription in E. coli. This inhibition can be relieved by adding lactose or isopropyl-β-D-thiogalactopyranoside (IPTG). lac repressor encoded by lacI
   5767..5797    -  promoter       lac promoter: promoter for the E. coli lac operon
   5812..5833    -  protein_bind   CAP binding site: CAP binding activates transcription in the presence of cAMP. E. coli catabolite activator protein
   5846..5938    -  CDS            lacI (fragment): lac repressor; lacI; The lac repressor binds to the lac operator to inhibit transcription in E. coli. This inhibition can be relieved by adding lactose or isopropyl-β-D-thiogalactopyranoside (IPTG).
   6121..6709    -  rep_origin     ori: high-copy-number ColE1/pMB1/pBR322/pUC origin of replication
   6880..7740    -  CDS            AmpR: β-lactamase; bla; confers resistance to ampicillin, carbenicillin, and related antibiotics
   7741..7845    -  promoter       AmpR promoter: bla
>Addgene plasmid #66220 | ADRB2-Tango | addgene full sequence | sequence record 247680 | Addgene NGS Result
TCGACGGATCGGGAGATCTCCCGATCCCCTATGGTGCACTCTCAGTACAATCTGCTCTGATGCCGCATAG
TTAAGCCAGTATCTGCTCCCTGCTTGTGTGTTGGAGGTCGCTGAGTAGTGCGCGAGCAAAATTTAAGCTA
CAACAAGGCAAGGCTTGACCGACAATTGCATGAAGAATCTGCTTAGGGTTAGGCGTTTTGCGCTGCTTCG
CGATGTACGGGCCAGATATACGCGTTGACATTGATTATTGACTAGTTATTAATAGTAATCAATTACGGGG
TCATTAGTTCATAGCCCATATATGGAGTTCCGCGTTACATAACTTACGGTAAATGGCCCGCCTGGCTGAC
CGCCCAACGACCCCCGCCCATTGACGTCAATAATGACGTATGTTCCCATAGTAACGCCAATAGGGACTTT
CCATTGACGTCAATGGGTGGAGTATTTACGGTAAACTGCCCACTTGGCAGTACATCAAGTGTATCATATG
CCAAGTACGCCCCCTATTGACGTCAATGACGGTAAATGGCCCGCCTGGCATTATGCCCAGTACATGACCT
TATGGGACTTTCCTACTTGGCAGTACATCTACGTATTAGTCATCGCTATTACCATGGTGATGCGGTTTTG
GCAGTACATCAATGGGCGTGGATAGCGGTTTGACTCACGGGGATTTCCAAGTCTCCACCCCATTGACGTC
AATGGGAGTTTGTTTTGGCACCAAAATCAACGGGACTTTCCAAAATGTCGTAACAACTCCGCCCCATTGA
CGCAAATGGGCGGTAGGCGTGTACGGTGGGAGGTCTATATAAGCAGAGCTCTCTGGCTAACTAGAGAACC
CACTGCTTACTGGCTTATCGAAATTAATACGACTCACTATAGGGAGACCCAAGCTGGCTAGCGTTTAAAC
TTAAGCTTGGTACCGAGCTCGGATCCACTAGTCCAGTGTGGTGGAATTCTGCAGATATCCAGCACAGTGG
CGGCCGCGCCACCATGAAGACGATCATCGCCCTGAGCTACATCTTCTGCCTGGTATTCGCCGACTACAAG
GACGATGATGACGCCAGCATCGATATGGGGCAACCTGGCAATGGATCAGCTTTTCTCCTCGCCCCTAATC
GGAGCCACGCTCCCGACCACGATGTGACTCAGCAGAGAGACGAGGTCTGGGTTGTAGGCATGGGTATTGT
GATGTCACTGATCGTCCTGGCAATTGTGTTCGGCAACGTCCTCGTCATTACTGCTATTGCAAAGTTCGAG
CGGCTTCAGACGGTTACCAATTACTTTATTACTTCCCTCGCCTGTGCCGACTTGGTCATGGGCCTTGCGG
TTGTACCGTTTGGCGCAGCTCATATCCTGATGAAGATGTGGACTTTTGGTAATTTTTGGTGCGAATTCTG
GACTTCAATTGACGTGCTCTGCGTCACAGCGTCAATCGAAACTCTGTGTGTTATTGCCGTTGATAGGTAC
TTCGCGATTACGAGTCCCTTTAAATACCAGTCTCTGCTGACTAAGAACAAAGCTCGGGTTATCATACTCA
TGGTGTGGATCGTCTCAGGACTCACAAGCTTTCTGCCTATACAGATGCACTGGTATCGCGCCACACACCA
AGAAGCTATCAATTGTTACGCAAACGAAACCTGTTGCGACTTCTTCACTAATCAAGCCTATGCTATCGCT
AGTTCAATTGTCTCTTTTTATGTGCCTCTGGTTATCATGGTGTTCGTCTACTCTCGGGTTTTTCAGGAGG
CAAAAAGACAGCTCCAGAAAATCGACAAGTCAGAAGGCCGATTTCACGTTCAAAATCTGAGCCAGGTCGA
ACAAGACGGAAGAACTGGACATGGTCTTCGGAGATCTTCCAAATTTTGCTTGAAGGAACACAAGGCCCTG
AAGACCTTGGGGATAATTATGGGCACATTCACTCTCTGCTGGCTCCCCTTTTTCATTGTCAATATCGTTC
ACGTTATACAAGACAACTTGATCAGAAAAGAGGTGTATATCCTCCTGAACTGGATTGGCTACGTGAACTC
TGGGTTCAACCCTCTGATTTACTGCCGCAGCCCAGACTTCAGAATCGCATTCCAGGAATTGCTGTGTCTG
AGGCGCTCTTCCTTGAAGGCTTATGGAAACGGATACTCCTCTAATGGCAACACGGGCGAACAGTCAGGAT
ACCACGTGGAGCAGGAAAAAGAGAATAAGCTGTTGTGCGAGGACCTCCCTGGCACTGAGGATTTTGTTGG
CCACCAAGGAACAGTCCCAAGCGACAATATTGACAGCCAGGGGCGAAACTGCAGCACTAATGATTCACTG
CTGATCGATACCGGTGGACGCACCCCACCCAGCCTGGGTCCCCAAGATGAGTCCTGCACCACCGCCAGCT
CCTCCCTGGCCAAGGACACTTCATCGACCGGTGAGAACCTGTACTTCCAGCTAAGATTAGATAAAAGTAA
AGTGATTAACAGCGCATTAGAGCTGCTTAATGAGGTCGGAATCGAAGGTTTAACAACCCGTAAACTCGCC
CAGAAGCTAGGTGTAGAGCAGCCTACATTGTATTGGCATGTAAAAAATAAGCGGGCTTTGCTCGACGCCT
TAGCCATTGAGATGTTAGATAGGCACCATACTCACTTTTGCCCTTTAGAAGGGGAAAGCTGGCAAGATTT
TTTACGTAATAACGCTAAAAGTTTTAGATGTGCTTTACTAAGTCATCGCGATGGAGCAAAAGTACATTTA
GGTACACGGCCTACAGAAAAACAGTATGAAACTCTCGAAAATCAATTAGCCTTTTTATGCCAACAAGGTT
TTTCACTAGAGAATGCATTATATGCACTCAGCGCTGTGGGGCATTTTACTTTAGGTTGCGTATTGGAAGA
TCAAGAGCATCAAGTCGCTAAAGAAGAAAGGGAAACACCTACTACTGATAGTATGCCGCCATTATTACGA
CAAGCTATCGAATTATTTGATCACCAAGGTGCAGAGCCAGCCTTCTTATTCGGCCTTGAATTGATCATAT
GCGGATTAGAAAAACAACTTAAATGTGAAAGTGGGTCCGCGTACAGCCGCGCGCGTACGAAAAACAATTA
CGGGTCTACCATCGAGGGCCTGCTCGATCTCCCGGACGACGACGCCCCCGAAGAGGCGGGGCTGGCGGCT
CCGCGCCTGTCCTTTCTCCCCGCGGGACACACGCGCAGACTGTCGACGGCCCCCCCGACCGATGTCAGCC
TGGGGGACGAGCTCCACTTAGACGGCGAGGACGTGGCGATGGCGCATGCCGACGCGCTAGACGATTTCGA
TCTGGACATGTTGGGGGACGGGGATTCCCCGGGTCCGGGATTTACCCCCCACGACTCCGCCCCCTACGGC
GCTCTGGATATGGCCGACTTCGAGTTTGAGCAGATGTTTACCGATGCCCTTGGAATTGACGAGTACGGTG
GGTAGTCTAGAGGGCCCGTTTAAACCCGCTGATCAGCCTCGACTGTGCCTTCTAGTTGCCAGCCATCTGT
TGTTTGCCCCTCCCCCGTGCCTTCCTTGACCCTGGAAGGTGCCACTCCCACTGTCCTTTCCTAATAAAAT
GAGGAAATTGCATCGCATTGTCTGAGTAGGTGTCATTCTATTCTGGGGGGTGGGGTGGGGCAGGACAGCA
AGGGGGAGGATTGGGAAGACAATAGCAGGCATGCTGGGGATGCGGTGGGCTCTATGGCTTCTGAGGCGGA
AAGAACCAGCTGGGGCTCTAGGGGGTATCCCC
[124 nt withheld, positions 3743-3866]
C
[91 nt withheld, positions 3868-3958]
A
[49 nt withheld, positions 3960-4008]
CCTTTGACGTTGGAGTCCACGTTCTTT
[37 nt withheld, positions 4036-4072]
ACCCTATCTCGGTCTATTCTTTTGATTTATAAGGGATTTTGCCGATTTCGGCCTATTGGTTAAAAAATGA
GCTGATTTAACAAAAATTTAACGCGAATTAATTCTGTGGAATGTGTGTCAGTTAGGGTGTGGAAAGTCCC
CAGGCTCCCCAGCAGGCAGAAGTATGCAAAGCATGCATCTCAATTAGTCAGCAACCAGGTGTGGAAAGTC
CCCAGGCTCCCCAGCAGGCAGAAGTATGCAAAGCATGCATCTCAATTAGTCAGCAACCATAGTCCCGCCC
CTAACTCCGCCCATCCCGCCCCTAACTCCGCCCAGTTCCGCCCATTCTCCGCCCCATGGCTGACTAATTT
TTTTTATTTATGCAGAGGCCGAGGCCGCCTCTGCCTCTGAGCTATTCCAGAAGTAGTGAGGAGGCTTTTT
TGGAGGCCTAGGCTTTTGCAAAAAGCTCCCGGGAGCTTGTATATCCATTTTCGGATCTGATCAAGAGACA
GGATGAGGATCGTTTCGCATGATTGAACAAGATGGATTGCACGCAGGTTCTCCGGCCGCTTGGGTGGAGA
GGCTATTCGGCTATGACTGGGCACAACAGACAATCGGCTGCTCTGATGCCGCCGTGTTCCGGCTGTCAGC
GCAGGGGCGCCCGGTTCTTTTTGTCAAGACCGACCTGTCCGGTGCCCTGAATGAACTGCAGGACGAGGCA
GCGCGGCTATCGTGGCTGGCCACGACGGGCGTTCCTTGCGCAGCTGTGCTCGACGTTGTCACTGAAGCGG
GAAGGGACTGGCTGCTATTGGGCGAAGTGCCGGGGCAGGATCTCCTGTCATCTCACCTTGCTCCTGCCGA
GAAAGTATCCATCATGGCTGATGCAATGCGGCGGCTGCATACGCTTGATCCGGCTACCTGCCCATTCGAC
CACCAAGCGAAACATCGCATCGAGCGAGCACGTACTCGGATGGAAGCCGGTCTTGTCGATCAGGATGATC
TGGACGAAGAGCATCAGGGGCTCGCGCCAGCCGAACTGTTCGCCAGGCTCAAGGCGCGCATGCCCGACGG
CGAGGATCTCGTCGTGACCCATGGCGATGCCTGCTTGCCGAATATCATGGTGGAAAATGGCCGCTTTTCT
GGATTCATCGACTGTGGCCGGCTGGGTGTGGCGGACCGCTATCAGGACATAGCGTTGGCTACCCGTGATA
TTGCTGAAGAGCTTGGCGGCGAATGGGCTGACCGCTTCCTCGTGCTTTACGGTATCGCCGCTCCCGATTC
GCAGCGCATCGCCTTCTATCGCCTTCTTGACGAGTTCTTCTGAGCGGGACTCTGGGGTTCGAAATGACCG
ACCAAGCGACGCCCAACCTGCCATCACGAGATTTCGATTCCACCGCCGCCTTCTATGAAAGGTTGGGCTT
CGGAATCGTTTTCCGGGACGCCGGCTGGATGATCCTCCAGCGCGGGGATCTCATGCTGGAGTTCTTCGCC
CACCCCAACTTGTTTATTGCAGCTTATAATGGTTACAAATAAAGCAATAGCATCACAAATTTCACAAATA
AAGCATTTTTTTCACTGCATTCTAGTTGTGGTTTGTCCAAACTCATCAATGTATCTTATCATGTCTGTAT
ACCGTCGACCTCTAGCTAGAGCTTGGCGTAATCATGGTCATAGCTGTTTCCTGTGTGAAATTGTTATCCG
CTCACAATTCCACACAACATACGAGCCGGAAGCATAAAGTGTAAAGCCTGGGGTGCCTAATGAGTGAGCT
AACTCACATTAATTGCGTTGCGCTCACTGCCCGCTTTCCAGTCGGGAAACCTGTCGTGCCAGCTGCATTA
ATGAATCGGCCAACGCGCGGGGAGAGGCGGTTTGCGTATTGGGCGCTCTTCCGCTTCCTCGCTCACTGAC
TCGCTGCGCTCGGTCGTTCGGCTGCGGCGAGCGGTATCAGCTCACTCAAAGGCGGTAATACGGTTATCCA
CAGAATCAGGGGATAACGCAGGAAAGAACATGTGAGCAAAAGGCCAGCAAAAGGCCAGGAACCGTAAAAA
GGCCGCGTTGCTGGCGTTTTTCCATAGGCTCCGCCCCCCTGACGAGCATCACAAAAATCGACGCTCAAGT
CAGAGGTGGCGAAACCCGACAGGACTATAAAGATACCAGGCGTTTCCCCCTGGAAGCTCCCTCGTGCGCT
CTCCTGTTCCGACCCTGCCGCTTACCGGATACCTGTCCGCCTTTCTCCCTTCGGGAAGCGTGGCGCTTTC
TCATAGCTCACGCTGTAGGTATCTCAGTTCGGTGTAGGTCGTTCGCTCCAAGCTGGGCTGTGTGCACGAA
CCCCCCGTTCAGCCCGACCGCTGCGCCTTATCCGGTAACTATCGTCTTGAGTCCAACCCGGTAAGACACG
ACTTATCGCCACTGGCAGCAGCCACTGGTAACAGGATTAGCAGAGCGAGGTATGTAGGCGGTGCTACAGA
GTTCTTGAAGTGGTGGCCTAACTACGGCTACACTAGAAGAACAGTATTTGGTATCTGCGCTCTGCTGAAG
CCAGTTACCTTCGGAAAAAGAGTTGGTAGCTCTTGATCCGGCAAACAAACCACCGCTGGTAGCGGTGGTT
TTTTTGTTTGCAAGCAGCAGATTACGCGCAGAAAAAAAGGATCTCAAGAAGATCCTTTGATCTTTTCTAC
GGGGTCTGACGCTCAGTGGAACGAAAACTCACGTTAAGGGATTTTGGTCATGAGATTATCAAAAAGGATC
TTCACCTAGATCCTTTTAAATTAAAAATGAAGTTTTAAATCAATCTAAAGTATATATGAGTAAACTTGGT
CTGACAGTTACCAATGCTTAATCAGTGAGGCACCTATCTCAGCGATCTGTCTATTTCGTTCATCCATAGT
TGCCTGACTCCCCGTCGTGTAGATAACTACGATACGGGAGGGCTTACCATCTGGCCCCAGTGCTGCAATG
ATACCGCGAGACCCACGCTCACCGGCTCCAGATTTATCAGCAATAAACCAGCCAGCCGGAAGGGCCGAGC
GCAGAAGTGGTCCTGCAACTTTATCCGCCTCCATCCAGTCTATTAATTGTTGCCGGGAAGCTAGAGTAAG
TAGTTCGCCAGTTAATAGTTTGCGCAACGTTGTTGCCATTGCTACAGGCATCGTGGTGTCACGCTCGTCG
TTTGGTATGGCTTCATTCAGCTCCGGTTCCCAACGATCAAGGCGAGTTACATGATCCCCCATGTTGTGCA
AAAAAGCGGTTAGCTCCTTCGGTCCTCCGATCGTTGTCAGAAGTAAGTTGGCCGCAGTGTTATCACTCAT
GGTTATGGCAGCACTGCATAATTCTCTTACTGTCATGCCATCCGTAAGATGCTTTTCTGTGACTGGTGAG
TACTCAACCAAGTCATTCTGAGAATAGTGTATGCGGCGACCGAGTTGCTCTTGCCCGGCGTCAATACGGG
ATAATACCGCGCCACATAGCAGAACTTTAAAAGTGCTCATCATTGGAAAACGTTCTTCGGGGCGAAAACT
CTCAAGGATCTTACCGCTGTTGAGATCCAGTTCGATGTAACCCACTCGTGCACCCAACTGATCTTCAGCA
TCTTTTACTTTCACCAGCGTTTCTGGGTGAGCAAAAACAGGAAGGCAAAATGCCGCAAAAAAGGGAATAA
GGGCGACACGGAAATGTTGAATACTCATACTCTTCCTTTTTCAATATTATTGAAGCATTTATCAGGGTTA
TTGTCTCATGAGCGGATACATATTTGAATGTATTTAGAAAAATAAACAAATAGGGGTTCCGCGCACATTT
CCCCGAAAAGTGCCACCTGACG
