>Addgene plasmid #66220 | ADRB2-Tango | depositor partial sequence | sequence record 113053 | empty Tango
GACGGATCGGGAGATCTCCCGATCCCCTATGGTGCACTCTCAGTACAATCTGCTCTGATGCCGCATAGTT
AAGCCAGTATCTGCTCCCTGCTTGTGTGTTGGAGGTCGCTGAGTAGTGCGCGAGCAAAATTTAAGCTACA
ACAAGGCAAGGCTTGACCGACAATTGCATGAAGAATCTGCTTAGGGTTAGGCGTTTTGCGCTGCTTCGCG
ATGTACGGGCCAGATATACGCGTTGACATTGATTATTGACTAGTTATTAATAGTAATCAATTACGGGGTC
ATTAGTTCATAGCCCATATATGGAGTTCCGCGTTACATAACTTACGGTAAATGGCCCGCCTGGCTGACCG
CCCAACGACCCCCGCCCATTGACGTCAATAATGACGTATGTTCCCATAGTAACGCCAATAGGGACTTTCC
ATTGACGTCAATGGGTGGAGTATTTACGGTAAACTGCCCACTTGGCAGTACATCAAGTGTATCATATGCC
AAGTACGCCCCCTATTGACGTCAATGACGGTAAATGGCCCGCCTGGCATTATGCCCAGTACATGACCTTA
TGGGACTTTCCTACTTGGCAGTACATCTACGTATTAGTCATCGCTATTACCATGGTGATGCGGTTTTGGC
AGTACATCAATGGGCGTGGATAGCGGTTTGACTCACGGGGATTTCCAAGTCTCCACCCCATTGACGTCAA
TGGGAGTTTGTTTTGGCACCAAAATCAACGGGACTTTCCAAAATGTCGTAACAACTCCGCCCCATTGACG
CAAATGGGCGGTAGGCGTGTACGGTGGGAGGTCTATATAAGCAGAGCTCTCTGGCTAACTAGAGAACCCA
CTGCTTACTGGCTTATCGAAATTAATACGACTCACTATAGGGAGACCCAAGCTGGCTAGCGTTTAAACTT
AAGCTTGGTACCGAGCTCGGATCCACTAGTCCAGTGTGGTGGAATTCTGCAGATATCCAGCACAGTGGCG
GCCGCGCCACCATGAAGACGATCATCGCCCTGAGCTACATCTTCTGCCTGGTATTCGCCGACTACAAGGA
CGATGATGACGCCAGCATCGATACCGGTGGACGCACCCCACCCAGCCTGGGTCCCCAAGATGAGTCCTGC
ACCACCGCCAGCTCCTCCCTGGCCAAGGACACTTCATCGACCGGTGAGAACCTGTACTTCCAGCTAAGAT
TAGATAAAAGTAAAGTGATTAACAGCGCATTAGAGCTGCTTAATGAGGTCGGAATCGAAGGTTTAACAAC
CCGTAAACTCGCCCAGAAGCTAGGTGTAGAGCAGCCTACATTGTATTGGCATGTAAAAAATAAGCGGGCT
TTGCTCGACGCCTTAGCCATTGAGATGTTAGATAGGCACCATACTCACTTTTGCCCTTTAGAAGGGGAAA
GCTGGCAAGATTTTTTACGTAATAACGCTAAAAGTTTTAGATGTGCTTTACTAAGTCATCGCGATGGAGC
AAAAGTACATTTAGGTACACGGCCTACAGAAAAACAGTATGAAACTCTCGAAAATCAATTAGCCTTTTTA
TGCCAACAAGGTTTTTCACTAGAGAATGCATTATATGCACTCAGCGCTGTGGGGCATTTTACTTTAGGTT
GCGTATTGGAAGATCAAGAGCATCAAGTCGCTAAAGAAGAAAGGGAAACACCTACTACTGATAGTATGCC
GCCATTATTACGACAAGCTATCGAATTATTTGATCACCAAGGTGCAGAGCCAGCCTTCTTATTCGGCCTT
GAATTGATCATATGCGGATTAGAAAAACAACTTAAATGTGAAAGTGGGTCCGCGTACAGCCGCGCGCGTA
CGAAAAACAATTACGGGTCTACCATCGAGGGCCTGCTCGATCTCCCGGACGACGACGCCCCCGAAGAGGC
GGGGCTGGCGGCTCCGCGCCTGTCCTTTCTCCCCGCGGGACACACGCGCAGACTGTCGACGGCCCCCCCG
ACCGATGTCAGCCTGGGGGACGAGCTCCACTTAGACGGCGAGGACGTGGCGATGGCGCATGCCGACGCGC
TAGACGATTTCGATCTGGACATGTTGGGGGACGGGGATTCCCCGGGTCCGGGATTTACCCCCCACGACTC
CGCCCCCTACGGCGCTCTGGATATGGCCGACTTCGAGTTTGAGCAGATGTTTACCGATGCCCTTGGAATT
GACGAGTACGGTGGGTAGCTCGAGTCTAGAGGGCCCGTTTAAACCCGCTGATCAGCCTCGACTGTGCCTT
CTAGTTGCCAGCCATCTGTTGTTTGCCCCTCCCCCGTGCCTTCCTTGACCCTGGAAGGTGCCACTCCCAC
TGTCCTTTCCTAATAAAATGAGGAAATTGCATCGCATTGTCTGAGTAGGTGTCATTCTATTCTGGGGGGT
GGGGTGGGGCAGGACAGCAAGGGGGAGGATTGGGAAGACAATAGCAGGCATGCTGGGGATGCGGTGGGCT
CTATGGCTTCTGAGGCGGAAAGAACCAGCTGGGGCTCTAGGGGGTATCCCC
[124 nt withheld, positions 2502-2625]
C
[91 nt withheld, positions 2627-2717]
A
[49 nt withheld, positions 2719-2767]
CCTTTGACGTTGGAGTCCACGTTCTTT
[37 nt withheld, positions 2795-2831]
ACCCTATCTCGGTCTATTCTTTTGATTTATAAGGGATTTTGCCGATTTCGGCCTATTGGTTAAAAAATGA
GCTGATTTAACAAAAATTTAACGCGAATTAATTCTGTGGAATGTGTGTCAGTTAGGGTGTGGAAAGTCCC
CAGGCTCCCCAGCAGGCAGAAGTATGCAAAGCATGCATCTCAATTAGTCAGCAACCAGGTGTGGAAAGTC
CCCAGGCTCCCCAGCAGGCAGAAGTATGCAAAGCATGCATCTCAATTAGTCAGCAACCATAGTCCCGCCC
CTAACTCCGCCCATCCCGCCCCTAACTCCGCCCAGTTCCGCCCATTCTCCGCCCCATGGCTGACTAATTT
TTTTTATTTATGCAGAGGCCGAGGCCGCCTCTGCCTCTGAGCTATTCCAGAAGTAGTGAGGAGGCTTTTT
TGGAGGCCTAGGCTTTTGCAAAAAGCTCCCGGGAGCTTGTATATCCATTTTCGGATCTGATCAAGAGACA
GGATGAGGATCGTTTCGCATGATTGAACAAGATGGATTGCACGCAGGTTCTCCGGCCGCTTGGGTGGAGA
GGCTATTCGGCTATGACTGGGCACAACAGACAATCGGCTGCTCTGATGCCGCCGTGTTCCGGCTGTCAGC
GCAGGGGCGCCCGGTTCTTTTTGTCAAGACCGACCTGTCCGGTGCCCTGAATGAACTGCAGGACGAGGCA
GCGCGGCTATCGTGGCTGGCCACGACGGGCGTTCCTTGCGCAGCTGTGCTCGACGTTGTCACTGAAGCGG
GAAGGGACTGGCTGCTATTGGGCGAAGTGCCGGGGCAGGATCTCCTGTCATCTCACCTTGCTCCTGCCGA
GAAAGTATCCATCATGGCTGATGCAATGCGGCGGCTGCATACGCTTGATCCGGCTACCTGCCCATTCGAC
CACCAAGCGAAACATCGCATCGAGCGAGCACGTACTCGGATGGAAGCCGGTCTTGTCGATCAGGATGATC
TGGACGAAGAGCATCAGGGGCTCGCGCCAGCCGAACTGTTCGCCAGGCTCAAGGCGCGCATGCCCGACGG
CGAGGATCTCGTCGTGACCCATGGCGATGCCTGCTTGCCGAATATCATGGTGGAAAATGGCCGCTTTTCT
GGATTCATCGACTGTGGCCGGCTGGGTGTGGCGGACCGCTATCAGGACATAGCGTTGGCTACCCGTGATA
TTGCTGAAGAGCTTGGCGGCGAATGGGCTGACCGCTTCCTCGTGCTTTACGGTATCGCCGCTCCCGATTC
GCAGCGCATCGCCTTCTATCGCCTTCTTGACGAGTTCTTCTGAGCGGGACTCTGGGGTTCGAAATGACCG
ACCAAGCGACGCCCAACCTGCCATCACGAGATTTCGATTCCACCGCCGCCTTCTATGAAAGGTTGGGCTT
CGGAATCGTTTTCCGGGACGCCGGCTGGATGATCCTCCAGCGCGGGGATCTCATGCTGGAGTTCTTCGCC
CACCCCAACTTGTTTATTGCAGCTTATAATGGTTACAAATAAAGCAATAGCATCACAAATTTCACAAATA
AAGCATTTTTTTCACTGCATTCTAGTTGTGGTTTGTCCAAACTCATCAATGTATCTTATCATGTCTGTAT
ACCGTCGACCTCTAGCTAGAGCTTGGCGTAATCATGGTCATAGCTGTTTCCTGTGTGAAATTGTTATCCG
CTCACAATTCCACACAACATACGAGCCGGAAGCATAAAGTGTAAAGCCTGGGGTGCCTAATGAGTGAGCT
AACTCACATTAATTGCGTTGCGCTCACTGCCCGCTTTCCAGTCGGGAAACCTGTCGTGCCAGCTGCATTA
ATGAATCGGCCAACGCGCGGGGAGAGGCGGTTTGCGTATTGGGCGCTCTTCCGCTTCCTCGCTCACTGAC
TCGCTGCGCTCGGTCGTTCGGCTGCGGCGAGCGGTATCAGCTCACTCAAAGGCGGTAATACGGTTATCCA
CAGAATCAGGGGATAACGCAGGAAAGAACATGTGAGCAAAAGGCCAGCAAAAGGCCAGGAACCGTAAAAA
GGCCGCGTTGCTGGCGTTTTTCCATAGGCTCCGCCCCCCTGACGAGCATCACAAAAATCGACGCTCAAGT
CAGAGGTGGCGAAACCCGACAGGACTATAAAGATACCAGGCGTTTCCCCCTGGAAGCTCCCTCGTGCGCT
CTCCTGTTCCGACCCTGCCGCTTACCGGATACCTGTCCGCCTTTCTCCCTTCGGGAAGCGTGGCGCTTTC
TCATAGCTCACGCTGTAGGTATCTCAGTTCGGTGTAGGTCGTTCGCTCCAAGCTGGGCTGTGTGCACGAA
CCCCCCGTTCAGCCCGACCGCTGCGCCTTATCCGGTAACTATCGTCTTGAGTCCAACCCGGTAAGACACG
ACTTATCGCCACTGGCAGCAGCCACTGGTAACAGGATTAGCAGAGCGAGGTATGTAGGCGGTGCTACAGA
GTTCTTGAAGTGGTGGCCTAACTACGGCTACACTAGAAGAACAGTATTTGGTATCTGCGCTCTGCTGAAG
CCAGTTACCTTCGGAAAAAGAGTTGGTAGCTCTTGATCCGGCAAACAAACCACCGCTGGTAGCGGTTTTT
TTGTTTGCAAGCAGCAGATTACGCGCAGAAAAAAAGGATCTCAAGAAGATCCTTTGATCTTTTCTACGGG
GTCTGACGCTCAGTGGAACGAAAACTCACGTTAAGGGATTTTGGTCATGAGATTATCAAAAAGGATCTTC
ACCTAGATCCTTTTAAATTAAAAATGAAGTTTTAAATCAATCTAAAGTATATATGAGTAAACTTGGTCTG
ACAGTTACCAATGCTTAATCAGTGAGGCACCTATCTCAGCGATCTGTCTATTTCGTTCATCCATAGTTGC
CTGACTCCCCGTCGTGTAGATAACTACGATACGGGAGGGCTTACCATCTGGCCCCAGTGCTGCAATGATA
CCGCGAGACCCACGCTCACCGGCTCCAGATTTATCAGCAATAAACCAGCCAGCCGGAAGGGCCGAGCGCA
GAAGTGGTCCTGCAACTTTATCCGCCTCCATCCAGTCTATTAATTGTTGCCGGGAAGCTAGAGTAAGTAG
TTCGCCAGTTAATAGTTTGCGCAACGTTGTTGCCATTGCTACAGGCATCGTGGTGTCACGCTCGTCGTTT
GGTATGGCTTCATTCAGCTCCGGTTCCCAACGATCAAGGCGAGTTACATGATCCCCCATGTTGTGCAAAA
AAGCGGTTAGCTCCTTCGGTCCTCCGATCGTTGTCAGAAGTAAGTTGGCCGCAGTGTTATCACTCATGGT
TATGGCAGCACTGCATAATTCTCTTACTGTCATGCCATCCGTAAGATGCTTTTCTGTGACTGGTGAGTAC
TCAACCAAGTCATTCTGAGAATAGTGTATGCGGCGACCGAGTTGCTCTTGCCCGGCGTCAATACGGGATA
ATACCGCGCCACATAGCAGAACTTTAAAAGTGCTCATCATTGGAAAACGTTCTTCGGGGCGAAAACTCTC
AAGGATCTTACCGCTGTTGAGATCCAGTTCGATGTAACCCACTCGTGCACCCAACTGATCTTCAGCATCT
TTTACTTTCACCAGCGTTTCTGGGTGAGCAAAAACAGGAAGGCAAAATGCCGCAAAAAAGGGAATAAGGG
CGACACGGAAATGTTGAATACTCATACTCTTCCTTTTTCAATATTATTGAAGCATTTATCAGGGTTATTG
TCTCATGAGCGGATACATATTTGAATGTATTTAGAAAAATAAACAAATAGGGGTTCCGCGCACATTTCCC
CGAAAAGTGCCACCTGACGTC
