>Addgene plasmid #66220 | ADRB2-Tango | depositor partial sequence | sequence record 113054 | ADRB2
ATGGGGCAACCTGGCAATGGATCAGCTTTTCTCCTCGCCCCTAATCGGAGCCACGCTCCCGACCACGATG
TGACTCAGCAGAGAGACGAGGTCTGGGTTGTAGGCATGGGTATTGTGATGTCACTGATCGTCCTGGCAAT
TGTGTTCGGCAACGTCCTCGTCATTACTGCTATTGCAAAGTTCGAGCGGCTTCAGACGGTTACCAATTAC
TTTATTACTTCCCTCGCCTGTGCCGACTTGGTCATGGGCCTTGCGGTTGTACCGTTTGGCGCAGCTCATA
TCCTGATGAAGATGTGGACTTTTGGTAATTTTTGGTGCGAATTCTGGACTTCAATTGACGTGCTCTGCGT
CACAGCGTCAATCGAAACTCTGTGTGTTATTGCCGTTGATAGGTACTTCGCGATTACGAGTCCCTTTAAA
TACCAGTCTCTGCTGACTAAGAACAAAGCTCGGGTTATCATACTCATGGTGTGGATCGTCTCAGGACTCA
CAAGCTTTCTGCCTATACAGATGCACTGGTATCGCGCCACACACCAAGAAGCTATCAATTGTTACGCAAA
CGAAACCTGTTGCGACTTCTTCACTAATCAAGCCTATGCTATCGCTAGTTCAATTGTCTCTTTTTATGTG
CCTCTGGTTATCATGGTGTTCGTCTACTCTCGGGTTTTTCAGGAGGCAAAAAGACAGCTCCAGAAAATCG
ACAAGTCAGAAGGCCGATTTCACGTTCAAAATCTGAGCCAGGTCGAACAAGACGGAAGAACTGGACATGG
TCTTCGGAGATCTTCCAAATTTTGCTTGAAGGAACACAAGGCCCTGAAGACCTTGGGGATAATTATGGGC
ACATTCACTCTCTGCTGGCTCCCCTTTTTCATTGTCAATATCGTTCACGTTATACAAGACAACTTGATCA
GAAAAGAGGTGTATATCCTCCTGAACTGGATTGGCTACGTGAACTCTGGGTTCAACCCTCTGATTTACTG
CCGCAGCCCAGACTTCAGAATCGCATTCCAGGAATTGCTGTGTCTGAGGCGCTCTTCCTTGAAGGCTTAT
GGAAACGGATACTCCTCTAATGGCAACACGGGCGAACAGTCAGGATACCACGTGGAGCAGGAAAAAGAGA
ATAAGCTGTTGTGCGAGGACCTCCCTGGCACTGAGGATTTTGTTGGCCACCAAGGAACAGTCCCAAGCGA
CAATATTGACAGCCAGGGGCGAAACTGCAGCACTAATGATTCACTGCTG
