>Addgene plasmid #66220 | ADRB2-Tango | addgene partial sequence | sequence record 117149 | CMV-F 5'-CGCAAATGGGCGGTAGGCGTG-3'
TCTCTGGCTAACTAGAGAACCCACTGCTTACTGGCTTATCGAAATTAATACGACTCACTATAGGGAGACC
CAAGCTGGCTAGCGTTTAAACTTAAGCTTGGTACCGAGCTCGGATCCACTAGTCCAGTGTGGTGGAATTC
TGCAGATATCCAGCACAGTGGCGGCCGCGCCACCATGAAGACGATCATCGCCCTGAGCTACATCTTCTGC
CTGGTATTCGCCGACTACAAGGACGATGATGACGCCAGCATCGATATGGGGCAACCTGGCAATGGATCAG
CTTTTCTCCTCGCCCCTAATCGGAGCCACGCTCCCGACCACGATGTGACTCAGCAGAGAGACGAGGTCTG
GGTTGTAGGCATGGGTATTGTGATGTCACTGATCGTCCTGGCAATTGTGTTCGGCAACGTCCTCGTCATT
ACTGCTATTGCAAAGTTCGAGCGGCTTCAGACGGTTACCAATTACTTTATTACTTCCCTCGCCTGTGCCG
ACTTGGTCATGGGCCTTGCGGTTGTACCGTTTGGCGCAGCTCATATCCTGATGAAGATGTGGACTTTTGG
TAATTTTTGGTGCGAATTCTGGACTTCAATTGACGTGCTCTGCGTCACAGCGTCAATCGAAACTCTGTGT
GTTATTGCCGTTGATAGGTACTTCGCGATTACGAGTCCCTTTAAATACCAGTCTCTGCTGACTAAGAACA
AAGCTCGGGTTATCATACTCATGGTGTGGATCGTCTCAGGACTCACAAGCTTTCTGCCTATACAGATGCA
CTGGTATCGCGCCACACACCAAGAAGCTATCAATTGTTACGCAAACGAAACCTGTTGCGACTTCTTCACT
AATCAAGCCTATGCTATCGCTAGTTCAATTGTCTCTTTTTATGTGCCTCTGGTTATCATGGTGTTCGTCT
ACTCTCGGGTTTTTCAGGAGGCAAAAAGACAGCTCCAGAAAATCGACAAGTCAGAAGGCCGATTTCACGT
TCAAAATCTGAGCCAGGTCGAACAAGACGGAAGAACTGGACATGGTCTTCGGAGATCTTCCAAATTTTGC
TTGAAGGAACAAA
