>Addgene plasmid #66220 | ADRB2-Tango | addgene partial sequence | sequence record 117795 | Tet-R 5'-GGCGAGTTTACGGGTTGTTA-3'
CTCTAATGCGCTGTTAATCACTTTACTTTTATCTAATCTTAGCTGGAAGTACAGGTTCTCACCGGTCGAT
GAAGTGTCCTTGGCCAGGGAGGAGCTGGCGGTGGTGCAGGACTCATCTTGGGGACCCAGGCTGGGTGGGG
TGCGTCCACCGGTATCGATCAGCAGTGAATCATTAGTGCTGCAGTTTCGCCCCTGGCTGTCAATATTGTC
GCTTGGGACTGTTCCTTGGTGGCCAACAAAATCCTCAGTGCCAGGGAGGTCCTCGCACAACAGCTTATTC
TCTTTTTCCTGCTCCACGTGGTATCCTGACTGTTCGCCCGTGTTGCCATTAGAGGAGTATCCGTTTCCAT
AAGCCTTCAAGGAAGAGCGCCTCAGACACAGCAATTCCTGGAATGCGATTCTGAAGTCTGGGCTGCGGCA
GTAAATCAGAGGGTTGAACCCAGAGTTCACGTAGCCAATCCAGTTCAGGAGGATATACACCTCTTTTCTG
ATCAAGTTGTCTTGTATAACGTGAACGATATTGACAATGAAAAAGGGGAGCCAGCAGAGAGTGAATGTGC
CCATAATTATCCCCAAGGTCTTCAGGGCCTTGTGTTCCTTCAAGCAAAATTTGGAAGATCTCCGAAGACC
ATGTCCAGTTCTTCCGTCTTGTTCGACCTGGCTCAGATTTTGAACGTGAAATCGGCCTTCTGACTTGTCG
ATTTTCTGGAGCTGTCTTTTTGCCTCCTGAAAAACCCGAGAGTAGACGAACACCATGATAACCAGAGGCA
CATAAAAAGAGACAATTGAACTAGCGATAGCATAGGCTTGATTAGTGAAGAAGTCGCAACAGGTTTCGTT
TGCGTAACAATTGATAGCTTCTTGGTGTGTGGCGCGATACCAGTGCATCTGTATAGGCAGAAAGCTTGTG
AGTCCTGAGACGATCC
